>Addgene plasmid #103776 | cyto-CFP-FRBx5 | depositor full sequence | sequence record 196604 | cyto-CFP-FRBx5 sequence 6367 bps
TAGTTATTAATAGTAATCAATTACGGGGTCATTAGTTCATAGCCCATATATGGAGTTCCGCGTTACATAA
CTTACGGTAAATGGCCCGCCTGGCTGACCGCCCAACGACCCCCGCCCATTGACGTCAATAATGACGTATG
TTCCCATAGTAACGCCAATAGGGACTTTCCATTGACGTCAATGGGTGGAGTATTTACGGTAAACTGCCCA
CTTGGCAGTACATCAAGTGTATCATATGCCAAGTACGCCCCCTATTGACGTCAATGACGGTAAATGGCCC
GCCTGGCATTATGCCCAGTACATGACCTTATGGGACTTTCCTACTTGGCAGTACATCTACGTATTAGTCA
TCGCTATTACCATGGTGATGCGGTTTTGGCAGTACATCAATGGGCGTGGATAGCGGTTTGACTCACGGGG
ATTTCCAAGTCTCCACCCCATTGACGTCAATGGGAGTTTGTTTTGGCACCAAAATCAACGGGACTTTCCA
AAATGTCGTAACAACTCCGCCCCATTGACGCAAATGGGCGGTAGGCGTGTACGGTGGGAGGTCTATATAA
GCAGAGCTGGTTTAGTGAACCGTCAGATCCGCTAGCGCCACCATGAACCTGGTGGACCTCCAAAAGAAGC
TGGAGGAGCTGGAGCTGGACGAGCAGCAGGGACCGGTCGCCACCATGGTGAGCAAGGGCGAGGAGCTGTT
CACCGGGGTGGTGCCCATCCTGGTCGAGCTGGACGGCGACGTAAACGGCCACAAGTTCAGCGTGTCCGGC
GAGGGCGAGGGCGATGCCACCTACGGCAAGCTGACCCTGAAGTTCATCTGCACCACCGGCAAGCTGCCCG
TGCCCTGGCCCACCCTCGTGACCACCCTGACCTGGGGCGTGCAGTGCTTCAGCCGCTACCCCGACCACAT
GAAGCAGCACGACTTCTTCAAGTCCGCCATGCCCGAAGGCTACGTCCAGGAGCGCACCATCTTCTTCAAG
GACGACGGCAACTACAAGACCCGCGCCGAGGTGAAGTTCGAGGGCGACACCCTGGTGAACCGCATCGAGC
TGAAGGGCATCGACTTCAAGGAGGACGGCAACATCCTGGGGCACAAGCTGGAGTACAACTACATCAGCCA
CAACGTCTATATCACCGCCGACAAGCAGAAGAACGGCATCAAGGCCAACTTCAAGATCCGCCACAACATC
GAGGACGGCAGCGTGCAGCTCGCCGACCACTACCAGCAGAACACCCCCATCGGCGACGGCCCCGTGCTGC
TGCCCGACAACCACTACCTGAGCACCCAGTCCGCCCTGAGCAAAGACCCCAACGAGAAGCGCGATCACAT
GGTCCTGCTGGAGTTCGTGACCGCCGCCGGGATCACTCTCGGCATGGACGAGCTGTACAAGGGAGCAAGT
GGAATCCTCTGGCATGAGATGTGGCATGAAGGCCTGGAAGAGGCATCTCGTTTGTACTTTGGGGAAAGGA
ACGTGAAAGGCATGTTTGAGGTGCTGGAGCCCTTGCATGCTATGATGGAACGGGGCCCCCAGACTCTGAA
GGAAACATCCTTTAATCAGGCCTATGGTCGAGATTTAATGGAGGCCCAAGAGTGGTGCAGGAAGTACATG
AAATCAGGGAATGTCAAGGACCTCCTCCAAGCCTGGGACCTCTATTATCATGTGTTCCGACGAATCTCAA
AGAGTGCTGGTGGTAGTGCTGGTGGTAGTGCTGGTGGTACTGGTGGTCCTCGAGCTAGTGCTGGTGGTAG
TGCTGGTGGTAGTGCTGGTGGTATCCTCTGGCATGAGATGTGGCATGAAGGCCTGGAAGAGGCATCTCGT
TTGTACTTTGGGGAAAGGAACGTGAAAGGCATGTTTGAGGTGCTGGAGCCCTTGCATGCTATGATGGAAC
GGGGCCCCCAGACTCTGAAGGAAACATCCTTTAATCAGGCCTATGGTCGAGATTTAATGGAGGCCCAAGA
GTGGTGCAGGAAGTACATGAAATCAGGGAATGTCAAGGACCTCCTCCAAGCCTGGGACCTCTATTATCAT
GTGTTCCGACGAATCTCAAAGAAGCTTAGTGCTGGTGGTAGTGCTGGTGGTAGTGCTGGTGGTATCCTCT
GGCATGAGATGTGGCATGAAGGCCTGGAAGAGGCATCTCGTTTGTACTTTGGGGAAAGGAACGTGAAAGG
CATGTTTGAGGTGCTGGAGCCCTTGCATGCTATGATGGAACGGGGCCCCCAGACTCTGAAGGAAACATCC
TTTAATCAGGCCTATGGTCGAGATTTAATGGAGGCCCAAGAGTGGTGCAGGAAGTACATGAAATCAGGGA
ATGTCAAGGACCTCCTCCAAGCCTGGGACCTCTATTATCATGTGTTCCGACGAATCTCAAAGGAATTCAG
TGCTGGTGGTAGTGCTGGTGGTAGTGCTGGTGGTATCCTCTGGCATGAGATGTGGCATGAAGGCCTGGAA
GAGGCATCTCGTTTGTACTTTGGGGAAAGGAACGTGAAAGGCATGTTTGAGGTGCTGGAGCCCTTGCATG
CTATGATGGAACGGGGCCCCCAGACTCTGAAGGAAACATCCTTTAATCAGGCCTATGGTCGAGATTTAAT
GGAGGCCCAAGAGTGGTGCAGGAAGTACATGAAATCAGGGAATGTCAAGGACCTCCTCCAAGCCTGGGAC
CTCTATTATCATGTGTTCCGACGAATCTCAAAGGTCGACAGTGCTGGTGGTAGTGCTGGTGGTAGTGCTG
GTGGTATCCTCTGGCATGAGATGTGGCATGAAGGCCTGGAAGAGGCATCTCGTTTGTACTTTGGGGAAAG
GAACGTGAAAGGCATGTTTGAGGTGCTGGAGCCCTTGCATGCTATGATGGAACGGGGCCCCCAGACTCTG
AAGGAAACATCCTTTAATCAGGCCTATGGTCGAGATTTAATGGAGGCCCAAGAGTGGTGCAGGAAGTACA
TGAAATCAGGGAATGTCAAGGACCTCCTCCAAGCCTGGGACCTCTATTATCATGTGTTCCGACGAATCTC
AAAGCCGCGGGCCCGGGATCCACCGGATCTAGATAACTGATCATAATCAGCCATACCACATTTGTAGAGG
TTTTACTTGCTTTAAAAAACCTCCCACACCTCCCCCTGAACCTGAAACATAAAATGAATGCAATTGTTGT
TGTTAACTTGTTTATTGCAGCTTATAATGGTTACAAATAAAGCAATAGCATCACAAATTTCACAAATAAA
GCATTTTTTTCACTGCATTCTAGTTGTGGTTTGTCCAAACTCATCAATGTATCTTAAGGCGTAAATTGTA
AGCGTTAATATTTTGTTAAAATTCGCGTTAAATTTTTGTTAAATCAGCTCATTTTTTAACCAATAGGCCG
AAATCGGCAAAATCCCTTATAAATCAAAAGAATAGACCGAGATAGGGT
[37 nt withheld, positions 3409-3445]
AAAGAACGTGGACTCCAACGTCAAAGG
[49 nt withheld, positions 3473-3521]
T
[91 nt withheld, positions 3523-3613]
G
[124 nt withheld, positions 3615-3738]
CAGGTGGCACTTTTCGGGGAAATGTGCGCGGAACCCCTATTTGTTTATTTTTCTAAATACATTCAAATAT
GTATCCGCTCATGAGACAATAACCCTGATAAATGCTTCAATAATATTGAAAAAGGAAGAGTCCTGAGGCG
GAAAGAACCAGCTGTGGAATGTGTGTCAGTTAGGGTGTGGAAAGTCCCCAGGCTCCCCAGCAGGCAGAAG
TATGCAAAGCATGCATCTCAATTAGTCAGCAACCAGGTGTGGAAAGTCCCCAGGCTCCCCAGCAGGCAGA
AGTATGCAAAGCATGCATCTCAATTAGTCAGCAACCATAGTCCCGCCCCTAACTCCGCCCATCCCGCCCC
TAACTCCGCCCAGTTCCGCCCATTCTCCGCCCCATGGCTGACTAATTTTTTTTATTTATGCAGAGGCCGA
GGCCGCCTCGGCCTCTGAGCTATTCCAGAAGTAGTGAGGAGGCTTTTTTGGAGGCCTAGGCTTTTGCAAA
GATCGATCAAGAGACAGGATGAGGATCGTTTCGCATGATTGAACAAGATGGATTGCACGCAGGTTCTCCG
GCCGCTTGGGTGGAGAGGCTATTCGGCTATGACTGGGCACAACAGACAATCGGCTGCTCTGATGCCGCCG
TGTTCCGGCTGTCAGCGCAGGGGCGCCCGGTTCTTTTTGTCAAGACCGACCTGTCCGGTGCCCTGAATGA
ACTGCAAGACGAGGCAGCGCGGCTATCGTGGCTGGCCACGACGGGCGTTCCTTGCGCAGCTGTGCTCGAC
GTTGTCACTGAAGCGGGAAGGGACTGGCTGCTATTGGGCGAAGTGCCGGGGCAGGATCTCCTGTCATCTC
ACCTTGCTCCTGCCGAGAAAGTATCCATCATGGCTGATGCAATGCGGCGGCTGCATACGCTTGATCCGGC
TACCTGCCCATTCGACCACCAAGCGAAACATCGCATCGAGCGAGCACGTACTCGGATGGAAGCCGGTCTT
GTCGATCAGGATGATCTGGACGAAGAGCATCAGGGGCTCGCGCCAGCCGAACTGTTCGCCAGGCTCAAGG
CGAGCATGCCCGACGGCGAGGATCTCGTCGTGACCCATGGCGATGCCTGCTTGCCGAATATCATGGTGGA
AAATGGCCGCTTTTCTGGATTCATCGACTGTGGCCGGCTGGGTGTGGCGGACCGCTATCAGGACATAGCG
TTGGCTACCCGTGATATTGCTGAAGAGCTTGGCGGCGAATGGGCTGACCGCTTCCTCGTGCTTTACGGTA
TCGCCGCTCCCGATTCGCAGCGCATCGCCTTCTATCGCCTTCTTGACGAGTTCTTCTGAGCGGGACTCTG
GGGTTCGAAATGACCGACCAAGCGACGCCCAACCTGCCATCACGAGATTTCGATTCCACCGCCGCCTTCT
ATGAAAGGTTGGGCTTCGGAATCGTTTTCCGGGACGCCGGCTGGATGATCCTCCAGCGCGGGGATCTCAT
GCTGGAGTTCTTCGCCCACCCTAGGGGGAGGCTAACTGAAACACGGAAGGAGACAATACCGGAAGGAACC
CGCGCTATGACGGCAATAAAAAGACAGAATAAAACGCACGGTGTTGGGTCGTTTGTTCATAAACGCGGGG
TTCGGTCCCAGGGCTGGCACTCTGTCGATACCCCACCGAGACCCCATTGGGGCCAATACGCCCGCGTTTC
TTCCTTTTCCCCACCCCACCCCCCAAGTTCGGGTGAAGGCCCAGGGCTCGCAGCCAACGTCGGGGCGGCA
GGCCCTGCCATAGCCTCAGGTTACTCATATATACTTTAGATTGATTTAAAACTTCATTTTTAATTTAAAA
GGATCTAGGTGAAGATCCTTTTTGATAATCTCATGACCAAAATCCCTTAACGTGAGTTTTCGTTCCACTG
AGCGTCAGACCCCGTAGAAAAGATCAAAGGATCTTCTTGAGATCCTTTTTTTCTGCGCGTAATCTGCTGC
TTGCAAACAAAAAAACCACCGCTACCAGCGGTGGTTTGTTTGCCGGATCAAGAGCTACCAACTCTTTTTC
CGAAGGTAACTGGCTTCAGCAGAGCGCAGATACCAAATACTGTCCTTCTAGTGTAGCCGTAGTTAGGCCA
CCACTTCAAGAACTCTGTAGCACCGCCTACATACCTCGCTCTGCTAATCCTGTTACCAGTGGCTGCTGCC
AGTGGCGATAAGTCGTGTCTTACCGGGTTGGACTCAAGACGATAGTTACCGGATAAGGCGCAGCGGTCGG
GCTGAACGGGGGGTTCGTGCACACAGCCCAGCTTGGAGCGAACGACCTACACCGAACTGAGATACCTACA
GCGTGAGCTATGAGAAAGCGCCACGCTTCCCGAAGGGAGAAAGGCGGACAGGTATCCGGTAAGCGGCAGG
GTCGGAACAGGAGAGCGCACGAGGGAGCTTCCAGGGGGAAACGCCTGGTATCTTTATAGTCCTGTCGGGT
TTCGCCACCTCTGACTTGAGCGTCGATTTTTGTGATGCTCGTCAGGGGGGCGGAGCCTATGGAAAAACGC
CAGCAACGCGGCCTTTTTACGGTTCCTGGCCTTTTGCTGGCCTTTTGCTCACATGTTCTTTCCTGCGTTA
TCCCCTGATTCTGTGGATAACCGTATTACCGCCATGCAT
Features (pLannotate 1.2.2; 20 found; start..end, strand, type, name):
     61..364     +  enhancer       CMV enhancer: human cytomegalovirus immediate early enhancer
    365..568     +  promoter       CMV promoter: human cytomegalovirus (CMV) immediate early promoter
    594..659     +  CDS            MAP2K2 (fragment): MP2K2_CHICK - Also known as MEK2, MKK2, PRKMK2. Experimental evidence at transcript level: Swiss-Prot protein existence level 2. Catalyzes the concomitant phosphorylation of a threonine and a tyrosine residue in a Thr-Glu-Tyr sequence located in MAP kinases. Activates the ERK1 and ERK2 MAP kinases (By similarity). From Gallus gallus (Chicken).
    675..1391    +  CDS            ECFP: ECFP is a basic (constitutively fluorescent) cyan fluorescent protein published in 1996, derived from Aequorea victoria. It has low acid sensitivity.
   1404..1682    +  CDS            FRB*: T2098L mutant of FKBP-rapamycin binding domain of human FRAP binds synthetic ligands such as AP21967
   1773..2051    +  CDS            FRB*: T2098L mutant of FKBP-rapamycin binding domain of human FRAP binds synthetic ligands such as AP21967
   2094..2372    +  CDS            FRB*: T2098L mutant of FKBP-rapamycin binding domain of human FRAP binds synthetic ligands such as AP21967
   2415..2693    +  CDS            FRB*: T2098L mutant of FKBP-rapamycin binding domain of human FRAP binds synthetic ligands such as AP21967
   2736..3014    +  CDS            FRB*: T2098L mutant of FKBP-rapamycin binding domain of human FRAP binds synthetic ligands such as AP21967
   3015..3036    +  misc_feature   MCS (fragment): multiple cloning site
   3048..3132    +  CDS            large T antigen (fragment): large T antigen from SV40 (simian virus 40)
   3155..3276    +  polyA_signal   SV40 poly(A) signal: SV40 polyadenylation signal
   3310..3738    -  rep_origin     f1 ori (sequence partly withheld): f1 bacteriophage origin of replication; arrow indicates direction of (+) strand synthesis
   3765..3869    +  promoter       AmpR promoter: bla
   3871..4228    +  promoter       SV40 promoter: SV40 enhancer and early promoter
   4263..5057    +  CDS            NeoR/KanR: aminoglycoside phosphotransferase from Tn5; aph(3')-II (or nptII); confers resistance to neomycin, kanamycin, and G418 (Geneticin®)
   5078..5230    +  CDS            ble (fragment): BLE_KLEPN - Experimental evidence at protein level: Swiss-Prot protein existence level 1. Binding protein with a strong affinity to the bleomycin family of antibiotics. Binds to CL990; an antimitotic-antibiotic compound. From Klebsiella pneumoniae.
   5289..5336    +  polyA_signal   HSV TK poly(A) signal: herpes simplex virus thymidine kinase polyadenylation signal (Cole and Stacy, 1985)
   5427..5443    -  polyA_signal   bGH poly(A) signal (fragment): bovine growth hormone polyadenylation signal
   5665..6253    +  rep_origin     ori: high-copy-number ColE1/pMB1/pBR322/pUC origin of replication
