>Addgene plasmid #103776 | cyto-CFP-FRBx5 | addgene full sequence | sequence record 199210 | Addgene NGS Result
TAGTTATTAATAGTAATCAATTACGGGGTCATTAGTTCATAGCCCATATATGGAGTTCCGCGTTACATAA
CTTACGGTAAATGGCCCGCCTGGCTGACCGCCCAACGACCCCCGCCCATTGACGTCAATAATGACGTATG
TTCCCATAGTAACGCCAATAGGGACTTTCCATTGACGTCAATGGGTGGAGTATTTACGGTAAACTGCCCA
CTTGGCAGTACATCAAGTGTATCATATGCCAAGTACGCCCCCTATTGACGTCAATGACGGTAAATGGCCC
GCCTGGCATTATGCCCAGTACATGACCTTATGGGACTTTCCTACTTGGCAGTACATCTACGTATTAGTCA
TCGCTATTACCATGGTGATGCGGTTTTGGCAGTACATCAATGGGCGTGGATAGCGGTTTGACTCACGGGG
ATTTCCAAGTCTCCACCCCATTGACGTCAATGGGAGTTTGTTTTGGCACCAAAATCAACGGGACTTTCCA
AAATGTCGTAACAACTCCGCCCCATTGACGCAAATGGGCGGTAGGCGTGTACGGTGGGAGGTCTATATAA
GCAGAGCTGGTTTAGTGAACCGTCAGATCCGCTAGCGCCACCATGAACCTGGTGGACCTCCAAAAGAAGC
TGGAGGAGCTGGAGCTGGACGAGCAGCAGGGACCGGTCGCCACCATGGTGAGCAAGGGCGAGGAGCTGTT
CACCGGGGTGGTGCCCATCCTGGTCGAGCTGGACGGCGACGTAAACGGCCACAAGTTCAGCGTGTCCGGC
GAGGGCGAGGGCGATGCCACCTACGGCAAGCTGACCCTGAAGTTCATCTGCACCACCGGCAAGCTGCCCG
TGCCCTGGCCCACCCTCGTGACCACCCTGACCTGGGGCGTGCAGTGCTTCAGCCGCTACCCCGACCACAT
GAAGCAGCACGACTTCTTCAAGTCCGCCATGCCCGAAGGCTACGTCCAGGAGCGCACCATCTTCTTCAAG
GACGACGGCAACTACAAGACCCGCGCCGAGGTGAAGTTCGAGGGCGACACCCTGGTGAACCGCATCGAGC
TGAAGGGCATCGACTTCAAGGAGGACGGCAACATCCTGGGGCACAAGCTGGAGTACAACTACATCAGCCA
CAACGTCTATATCACCGCCGACAAGCAGAAGAACGGCATCAAGGCCAACTTCAAGATCCGCCACAACATC
GAGGACGGCAGCGTGCAGCTCGCCGACCACTACCAGCAGAACACCCCCATCGGCGACGGCCCCGTGCTGC
TGCCCGACAACCACTACCTGAGCACCCAGTCCGCCCTGAGCAAAGACCCCAACGAGAAGCGCGATCACAT
GGTCCTGCTGGAGTTCGTGACCGCCGCCGGGATCACTCTCGGCATGGACGAGCTGTACAAGGGAGCAAGT
GGAATCCTCTGGCATGAGATGTGGCATGAAGGCCTGGAAGAGGCATCTCGTTTGTACTTTGGGGAAAGGA
ACGTGAAAGGCATGTTTGAGGTGCTGGAGCCCTTGCATGCTATGATGGAACGGGGCCCCCAGACTCTGAA
GGAAACATCCTTTAATCAGGCCTATGGTCGAGATTTAATGGAGGCCCAAGAGTGGTGCAGGAAGTACATG
AAATCAGGGAATGTCAAGGACCTCCTCCAAGCCTGGGACCTCTATTATCATGTGTTCCGACGAATCTCAA
AGAGTGCTGGTGGTAGTGCTGGTGGTAGTGCTGGTGGTACTGGTGGTCCTCGAGCTAGTGCTGGTGGTAG
TGCTGGTGGTAGTGCTGGTGGTATCCTCTGGCATGAGATGTGGCATGAAGGCCTGGAAGAGGCATCTCGT
TTGTACTTTGGGGAAAGGAACGTGAAAGGCATGTTTGAGGTGCTGGAGCCCTTGCATGCTATGATGGAAC
GGGGCCCCCAGACTCTGAAGGAAACATCCTTTAATCAGGCCTATGGTCGAGATTTAATGGAGGCCCAAGA
GTGGTGCAGGAAGTACATGAAATCAGGGAATGTCAAGGACCTCCTCCAAGCCTGGGACCTCTATTATCAT
GTGTTCCGACGAATCTCAAAGAAGCTTAGTGCTGGTGGTAGTGCTGGTGGTAGTGCTGGTGGTATCCTCT
GGCATGAGATGTGGCATGAAGGCCTGGAAGAGGCATCTCGTTTGTACTTTGGGGAAAGGAACGTGAAAGG
CATGTTTGAGGTGCTGGAGCCCTTGCATGCTATGATGGAACGGGGCCCCCAGACTCTGAAGGAAACATCC
TTTAATCAGGCCTATGGTCGAGATTTAATGGAGGCCCAAGAGTGGTGCAGGAAGTACATGAAATCAGGGA
ATGTCAAGGACCTCCTCCAAGCCTGGGACCTCTATTATCATGTGTTCCGACGAATCTCAAAGGAATTCAG
TGCTGGTGGTAGTGCTGGTGGTAGTGCTGGTGGTATCCTCTGGCATGAGATGTGGCATGAAGGCCTGGAA
GAGGCATCTCGTTTGTACTTTGGGGAAAGGAACGTGAAAGGCATGTTTGAGGTGCTGGAGCCCTTGCATG
CTATGATGGAACGGGGCCCCCAGACTCTGAAGGAAACATCCTTTAATCAGGCCTATGGTCGAGATTTAAT
GGAGGCCCAAGAGTGGTGCAGGAAGTACATGAAATCAGGGAATGTCAAGGACCTCCTCCAAGCCTGGGAC
CTCTATTATCATGTGTTCCGACGAATCTCAAAGGTCGACAGTGCTGGTGGTAGTGCTGGTGGTAGTGCTG
GTGGTATCCTCTGGCATGAGATGTGGCATGAAGGCCTGGAAGAGGCATCTCGTTTGTACTTTGGGGAAAG
GAACGTGAAAGGCATGTTTGAGGTGCTGGAGCCCTTGCATGCTATGATGGAACGGGGCCCCCAGACTCTG
AAGGAAACATCCTTTAATCAGGCCTATGGTCGAGATTTAATGGAGGCCCAAGAGTGGTGCAGGAAGTACA
TGAAATCAGGGAATGTCAAGGACCTCCTCCAAGCCTGGGACCTCTATTATCATGTGTTCCGACGAATCTC
AAAGCCGCGGGCCCGGGATCCACCGGATCTAGATAACTGATCATAATCAGCCATACCACATTTGTAGAGG
TTTTACTTGCTTTAAAAAACCTCCCACACCTCCCCCTGAACCTGAAACATAAAATGAATGCAATTGTTGT
TGTTAACTTGTTTATTGCAGCTTATAATGGTTACAAATAAAGCAATAGCATCACAAATTTCACAAATAAA
GCATTTTTTTCACTGCATTCTAGTTGTGGTTTGTCCAAACTCATCAATGTATCTTAAGGCGTAAATTGTA
AGCGTTAATATTTTGTTAAAATTCGCGTTAAATTTTTGTTAAATCAGCTCATTTTTTAACCAATAGGCCG
AAATCGGCAAAATCCCTTATAAATCAAAAGAATAGACCGAGATAGGGT
[37 nt withheld, positions 3409-3445]
AAAGAACGTGGACTCCAACGTCAAAGG
[49 nt withheld, positions 3473-3521]
T
[91 nt withheld, positions 3523-3613]
G
[124 nt withheld, positions 3615-3738]
CAGGTGGCACTTTTCGGGGAAATGTGCGCGGAACCCCTATTTGTTTATTTTTCTAAATACATTCAAATAT
GTATCCGCTCATGAGACAATAACCCTGATAAATGCTTCAATAATATTGAAAAAGGAAGAGTCCTGAGGCG
GAAAGAACCAGCTGTGGAATGTGTGTCAGTTAGGGTGTGGAAAGTCCCCAGGCTCCCCAGCAGGCAGAAG
TATGCAAAGCATGCATCTCAATTAGTCAGCAACCAGGTGTGGAAAGTCCCCAGGCTCCCCAGCAGGCAGA
AGTATGCAAAGCATGCATCTCAATTAGTCAGCAACCATAGTCCCGCCCCTAACTCCGCCCATCCCGCCCC
TAACTCCGCCCAGTTCCGCCCATTCTCCGCCCCATGGCTGACTAATTTTTTTTATTTATGCAGAGGCCGA
GGCCGCCTCGGCCTCTGAGCTATTCCAGAAGTAGTGAGGAGGCTTTTTTGGAGGCCTAGGCTTTTGCAAA
GATCGATCAAGAGACAGGATGAGGATCGTTTCGCATGATTGAACAAGATGGATTGCACGCAGGTTCTCCG
GCCGCTTGGGTGGAGAGGCTATTCGGCTATGACTGGGCACAACAGACAATCGGCTGCTCTGATGCCGCCG
TGTTCCGGCTGTCAGCGCAGGGGCGCCCGGTTCTTTTTGTCAAGACCGACCTGTCCGGTGCCCTGAATGA
ACTGCAAGACGAGGCAGCGCGGCTATCGTGGCTGGCCACGACGGGCGTTCCTTGCGCAGCTGTGCTCGAC
GTTGTCACTGAAGCGGGAAGGGACTGGCTGCTATTGGGCGAAGTGCCGGGGCAGGATCTCCTGTCATCTC
ACCTTGCTCCTGCCGAGAAAGTATCCATCATGGCTGATGCAATGCGGCGGCTGCATACGCTTGATCCGGC
TACCTGCCCATTCGACCACCAAGCGAAACATCGCATCGAGCGAGCACGTACTCGGATGGAAGCCGGTCTT
GTCGATCAGGATGATCTGGACGAAGAGCATCAGGGGCTCGCGCCAGCCGAACTGTTCGCCAGGCTCAAGG
CGAGCATGCCCGACGGCGAGGATCTCGTCGTGACCCATGGCGATGCCTGCTTGCCGAATATCATGGTGGA
AAATGGCCGCTTTTCTGGATTCATCGACTGTGGCCGGCTGGGTGTGGCGGACCGCTATCAGGACATAGCG
TTGGCTACCCGTGATATTGCTGAAGAGCTTGGCGGCGAATGGGCTGACCGCTTCCTCGTGCTTTACGGTA
TCGCCGCTCCCGATTCGCAGCGCATCGCCTTCTATCGCCTTCTTGACGAGTTCTTCTGAGCGGGACTCTG
GGGTTCGAAATGACCGACCAAGCGACGCCCAACCTGCCATCACGAGATTTCGATTCCACCGCCGCCTTCT
ATGAAAGGTTGGGCTTCGGAATCGTTTTCCGGGACGCCGGCTGGATGATCCTCCAGCGCGGGGATCTCAT
GCTGGAGTTCTTCGCCCACCCTAGGGGGAGGCTAACTGAAACACGGAAGGAGACAATACCGGAAGGAACC
CGCGCTATGACGGCAATAAAAAGACAGAATAAAACGCACGGTGTTGGGTCGTTTGTTCATAAACGCGGGG
TTCGGTCCCAGGGCTGGCACTCTGTCGATACCCCACCGAGACCCCATTGGGGCCAATACGCCCGCGTTTC
TTCCTTTTCCCCACCCCACCCCCCAAGTTCGGGTGAAGGCCCAGGGCTCGCAGCCAACGTCGGGGCGGCA
GGCCCTGCCATAGCCTCAGGTTACTCATATATACTTTAGATTGATTTAAAACTTCATTTTTAATTTAAAA
GGATCTAGGTGAAGATCCTTTTTGATAATCTCATGACCAAAATCCCTTAACGTGAGTTTTCGTTCCACTG
AGCGTCAGACCCCGTAGAAAAGATCAAAGGATCTTCTTGAGATCCTTTTTTTCTGCGCGTAATCTGCTGC
TTGCAAACAAAAAAACCACCGCTACCAGCGGTGGTTTGTTTGCCGGATCAAGAGCTACCAACTCTTTTTC
CGAAGGTAACTGGCTTCAGCAGAGCGCAGATACCAAATACTGTTCTTCTAGTGTAGCCGTAGTTAGGCCA
CCACTTCAAGAACTCTGTATCACCGCCTACATACCTCGCTCTGCTAATCCTGTTACCAGTGGCTGCTGCC
AGTGGCGATAAGTCGTGTCTTACCGGGTTGGACTCAAGACGATAGTTACCGGATAAGGCGCAGCGGTCGG
GCTGAACGGGGGGTTCGTGCACACAGCCCAGCTTGGAGCGAACGACCTACACCGAACTGAGATACCTACA
GCGTGAGCTATGAGAAAGCGCCACGCTTCCCGAAGGGAGAAAGGCGGACAGGTATCCGGTAAGCGGCAGG
GTCGGAACAGGAGAGCGCACGAGGGAGCTTCCAGGGGGAAACGCCTGGTATCTTTATAGTCCTGTCGGGT
TTCGCCACCTCTGACTTGAGCGTCGATTTTTGTGATGCTCGTCAGGGGGGCGGAGCCTATGGAAAAACGC
CAGCAACGCGGCCTTTTTACGGTTCCTGGCCTTTTGCTGGCCTTTTGCTCACATGTTCTTTCCTGCGTTA
TCCCCTGATTCTGTGGATAACCGTATTACCGCCATGCAT
Features (pLannotate 1.2.2; 20 found; start..end, strand, type, name):
     61..364     +  enhancer       CMV enhancer: human cytomegalovirus immediate early enhancer
    365..568     +  promoter       CMV promoter: human cytomegalovirus (CMV) immediate early promoter
    594..659     +  CDS            MAP2K2 (fragment): MP2K2_CHICK - Also known as MEK2, MKK2, PRKMK2. Experimental evidence at transcript level: Swiss-Prot protein existence level 2. Catalyzes the concomitant phosphorylation of a threonine and a tyrosine residue in a Thr-Glu-Tyr sequence located in MAP kinases. Activates the ERK1 and ERK2 MAP kinases (By similarity). From Gallus gallus (Chicken).
    675..1391    +  CDS            ECFP: ECFP is a basic (constitutively fluorescent) cyan fluorescent protein published in 1996, derived from Aequorea victoria. It has low acid sensitivity.
   1404..1682    +  CDS            FRB*: T2098L mutant of FKBP-rapamycin binding domain of human FRAP binds synthetic ligands such as AP21967
   1773..2051    +  CDS            FRB*: T2098L mutant of FKBP-rapamycin binding domain of human FRAP binds synthetic ligands such as AP21967
   2094..2372    +  CDS            FRB*: T2098L mutant of FKBP-rapamycin binding domain of human FRAP binds synthetic ligands such as AP21967
   2415..2693    +  CDS            FRB*: T2098L mutant of FKBP-rapamycin binding domain of human FRAP binds synthetic ligands such as AP21967
   2736..3014    +  CDS            FRB*: T2098L mutant of FKBP-rapamycin binding domain of human FRAP binds synthetic ligands such as AP21967
   3015..3036    +  misc_feature   MCS (fragment): multiple cloning site
   3048..3132    +  CDS            large T antigen (fragment): large T antigen from SV40 (simian virus 40)
   3155..3276    +  polyA_signal   SV40 poly(A) signal: SV40 polyadenylation signal
   3310..3738    -  rep_origin     f1 ori (sequence partly withheld): f1 bacteriophage origin of replication; arrow indicates direction of (+) strand synthesis
   3765..3869    +  promoter       AmpR promoter: bla
   3871..4228    +  promoter       SV40 promoter: SV40 enhancer and early promoter
   4263..5057    +  CDS            NeoR/KanR: aminoglycoside phosphotransferase from Tn5; aph(3')-II (or nptII); confers resistance to neomycin, kanamycin, and G418 (Geneticin®)
   5078..5230    +  CDS            ble (fragment): BLE_KLEPN - Experimental evidence at protein level: Swiss-Prot protein existence level 1. Binding protein with a strong affinity to the bleomycin family of antibiotics. Binds to CL990; an antimitotic-antibiotic compound. From Klebsiella pneumoniae.
   5289..5336    +  polyA_signal   HSV TK poly(A) signal: herpes simplex virus thymidine kinase polyadenylation signal (Cole and Stacy, 1985)
   5427..5443    -  polyA_signal   bGH poly(A) signal (fragment): bovine growth hormone polyadenylation signal
   5665..6253    +  rep_origin     ori: high-copy-number ColE1/pMB1/pBR322/pUC origin of replication
