>Addgene plasmid #103776 | cyto-CFP-FRBx5 | addgene full sequence | sequence record 497580 | Addgene Long Read Sequencing Result
TTGAGATCCTTTTTTTCTGCGCGTAATCTGCTGCTTGCAAACAAAAAAACCACCGCTACCAGCGGTGGTT
TGTTTGCCGGATCAAGAGCTACCAACTCTTTTTCCGAAGGTAACTGGCTTCAGCAGAGCGCAGATACCAA
ATACTGTTCTTCTAGTGTAGCCGTAGTTAGGCCACCACTTCAAGAACTCTGTATCACCGCCTACATACCT
CGCTCTGCTAATCCTGTTACCAGTGGCTGCTGCCAGTGGCGATAAGTCGTGTCTTACCGGGTTGGACTCA
AGACGATAGTTACCGGATAAGGCGCAGCGGTCGGGCTGAACGGGGGGTTCGTGCACACAGCCCAGCTTGG
AGCGAACGACCTACACCGAACTGAGATACCTACAGCGTGAGCTATGAGAAAGCGCCACGCTTCCCGAAGG
GAGAAAGGCGGACAGGTATCCGGTAAGCGGCAGGGTCGGAACAGGAGAGCGCACGAGGGAGCTTCCAGGG
GGAAACGCCTGGTATCTTTATAGTCCTGTCGGGTTTCGCCACCTCTGACTTGAGCGTCGATTTTTGTGAT
GCTCGTCAGGGGGGCGGAGCCTATGGAAAAACGCCAGCAACGCGGCCTTTTTACGGTTCCTGGCCTTTTG
CTGGCCTTTTGCTCACATGTTCTTTCCTGCGTTATCCCCTGATTCTGTGGATAACCGTATTACCGCCATG
CATTAGTTATTAATAGTAATCAATTACGGGGTCATTAGTTCATAGCCCATATATGGAGTTCCGCGTTACA
TAACTTACGGTAAATGGCCCGCCTGGCTGACCGCCCAACGACCCCCGCCCATTGACGTCAATAATGACGT
ATGTTCCCATAGTAACGCCAATAGGGACTTTCCATTGACGTCAATGGGTGGAGTATTTACGGTAAACTGC
CCACTTGGCAGTACATCAAGTGTATCATATGCCAAGTACGCCCCCTATTGACGTCAATGACGGTAAATGG
CCCGCCTGGCATTATGCCCAGTACATGACCTTATGGGACTTTCCTACTTGGCAGTACATCTACGTATTAG
TCATCGCTATTACCATGGTGATGCGGTTTTGGCAGTACATCAATGGGCGTGGATAGCGGTTTGACTCACG
GGGATTTCCAAGTCTCCACCCCATTGACGTCAATGGGAGTTTGTTTTGGCACCAAAATCAACGGGACTTT
CCAAAATGTCGTAACAACTCCGCCCCATTGACGCAAATGGGCGGTAGGCGTGTACGGTGGGAGGTCTATA
TAAGCAGAGCTGGTTTAGTGAACCGTCAGATCCGCTAGCGCCACCATGAACCTGGTGGACCTCCAAAAGA
AGCTGGAGGAGCTGGAGCTGGACGAGCAGCAGGGACCGGTCGCCACCATGGTGAGCAAGGGCGAGGAGCT
GTTCACCGGGGTGGTGCCCATCCTGGTCGAGCTGGACGGCGACGTAAACGGCCACAAGTTCAGCGTGTCC
GGCGAGGGCGAGGGCGATGCCACCTACGGCAAGCTGACCCTGAAGTTCATCTGCACCACCGGCAAGCTGC
CCGTGCCCTGGCCCACCCTCGTGACCACCCTGACCTGGGGCGTGCAGTGCTTCAGCCGCTACCCCGACCA
CATGAAGCAGCACGACTTCTTCAAGTCCGCCATGCCCGAAGGCTACGTCCAGGAGCGCACCATCTTCTTC
AAGGACGACGGCAACTACAAGACCCGCGCCGAGGTGAAGTTCGAGGGCGACACCCTGGTGAACCGCATCG
AGCTGAAGGGCATCGACTTCAAGGAGGACGGCAACATCCTGGGGCACAAGCTGGAGTACAACTACATCAG
CCACAACGTCTATATCACCGCCGACAAGCAGAAGAACGGCATCAAGGCCAACTTCAAGATCCGCCACAAC
ATCGAGGACGGCAGCGTGCAGCTCGCCGACCACTACCAGCAGAACACCCCCATCGGCGACGGCCCCGTGC
TGCTGCCCGACAACCACTACCTGAGCACCCAGTCCGCCCTGAGCAAAGACCCCAACGAGAAGCGCGATCA
CATGGTCCTGCTGGAGTTCGTGACCGCCGCCGGGATCACTCTCGGCATGGACGAGCTGTACAAGGGAGCA
AGTGGAATCCTCTGGCATGAGATGTGGCATGAAGGCCTGGAAGAGGCATCTCGTTTGTACTTTGGGGAAA
GGAACGTGAAAGGCATGTTTGAGGTGCTGGAGCCCTTGCATGCTATGATGGAACGGGGCCCCCAGACTCT
GAAGGAAACATCCTTTAATCAGGCCTATGGTCGAGATTTAATGGAGGCCCAAGAGTGGTGCAGGAAGTAC
ATGAAATCAGGGAATGTCAAGGACCTCCTCCAAGCCTGGGACCTCTATTATCATGTGTTCCGACGAATCT
CAAAGGAATTCAGTGCTGGTGGTAGTGCTGGTGGTAGTGCTGGTGGTATCCTCTGGCATGAGATGTGGCA
TGAAGGCCTGGAAGAGGCATCTCGTTTGTACTTTGGGGAAAGGAACGTGAAAGGCATGTTTGAGGTGCTG
GAGCCCTTGCATGCTATGATGGAACGGGGCCCCCAGACTCTGAAGGAAACATCCTTTAATCAGGCCTATG
GTCGAGATTTAATGGAGGCCCAAGAGTGGTGCAGGAAGTACATGAAATCAGGGAATGTCAAGGACCTCCT
CCAAGCCTGGGACCTCTATTATCATGTGTTCCGACGAATCTCAAAGGTCGACAGTGCTGGTGGTAGTGCT
GGTGGTAGTGCTGGTGGTATCCTCTGGCATGAGATGTGGCATGAAGGCCTGGAAGAGGCATCTCGTTTGT
ACTTTGGGGAAAGGAACGTGAAAGGCATGTTTGAGGTGCTGGAGCCCTTGCATGCTATGATGGAACGGGG
CCCCCAGACTCTGAAGGAAACATCCTTTAATCAGGCCTATGGTCGAGATTTAATGGAGGCCCAAGAGTGG
TGCAGGAAGTACATGAAATCAGGGAATGTCAAGGACCTCCTCCAAGCCTGGGACCTCTATTATCATGTGT
TCCGACGAATCTCAAAGCCGCGGGCCCGGGATCCACCGGATCTAGATAACTGATCATAATCAGCCATACC
ACATTTGTAGAGGTTTTACTTGCTTTAAAAAACCTCCCACACCTCCCCCTGAACCTGAAACATAAAATGA
ATGCAATTGTTGTTGTTAACTTGTTTATTGCAGCTTATAATGGTTACAAATAAAGCAATAGCATCACAAA
TTTCACAAATAAAGCATTTTTTTCACTGCATTCTAGTTGTGGTTTGTCCAAACTCATCAATGTATCTTAA
GGCGTAAATTGTAAGCGTTAATATTTTGTTAAAATTCGCGTTAAATTTTTGTTAAATCAGCTCATTTTTT
AACCAATAGGCCGAAATCGGCAAAATCCCTTATAAATCAAAAGAATAGACCGAGATAGGGT
[37 nt withheld, positions 3422-3458]
AAAGAACGTGGACTCCAACGTCAAAGG
[49 nt withheld, positions 3486-3534]
T
[91 nt withheld, positions 3536-3626]
G
[124 nt withheld, positions 3628-3751]
CAGGTGGCACTTTTCGGGGAAATGTGCGCGGAACCCCTATTTGTTTATTTTTCTAAATACATTCAAATAT
GTATCCGCTCATGAGACAATAACCCTGATAAATGCTTCAATAATATTGAAAAAGGAAGAGTCCTGAGGCG
GAAAGAACCAGCTGTGGAATGTGTGTCAGTTAGGGTGTGGAAAGTCCCCAGGCTCCCCAGCAGGCAGAAG
TATGCAAAGCATGCATCTCAATTAGTCAGCAACCAGGTGTGGAAAGTCCCCAGGCTCCCCAGCAGGCAGA
AGTATGCAAAGCATGCATCTCAATTAGTCAGCAACCATAGTCCCGCCCCTAACTCCGCCCATCCCGCCCC
TAACTCCGCCCAGTTCCGCCCATTCTCCGCCCCATGGCTGACTAATTTTTTTTATTTATGCAGAGGCCGA
GGCCGCCTCGGCCTCTGAGCTATTCCAGAAGTAGTGAGGAGGCTTTTTTGGAGGCCTAGGCTTTTGCAAA
GATCGATCAAGAGACAGGATGAGGATCGTTTCGCATGATTGAACAAGATGGATTGCACGCAGGTTCTCCG
GCCGCTTGGGTGGAGAGGCTATTCGGCTATGACTGGGCACAACAGACAATCGGCTGCTCTGATGCCGCCG
TGTTCCGGCTGTCAGCGCAGGGGCGCCCGGTTCTTTTTGTCAAGACCGACCTGTCCGGTGCCCTGAATGA
ACTGCAAGACGAGGCAGCGCGGCTATCGTGGCTGGCCACGACGGGCGTTCCTTGCGCAGCTGTGCTCGAC
GTTGTCACTGAAGCGGGAAGGGACTGGCTGCTATTGGGCGAAGTGCCGGGGCAGGATCTCCTGTCATCTC
ACCTTGCTCCTGCCGAGAAAGTATCCATCATGGCTGATGCAATGCGGCGGCTGCATACGCTTGATCCGGC
TACCTGCCCATTCGACCACCAAGCGAAACATCGCATCGAGCGAGCACGTACTCGGATGGAAGCCGGTCTT
GTCGATCAGGATGATCTGGACGAAGAGCATCAGGGGCTCGCGCCAGCCGAACTGTTCGCCAGGCTCAAGG
CGAGCATGCCCGACGGCGAGGATCTCGTCGTGACCCATGGCGATGCCTGCTTGCCGAATATCATGGTGGA
AAATGGCCGCTTTTCTGGATTCATCGACTGTGGCCGGCTGGGTGTGGCGGACCGCTATCAGGACATAGCG
TTGGCTACCCGTGATATTGCTGAAGAGCTTGGCGGCGAATGGGCTGACCGCTTCCTCGTGCTTTACGGTA
TCGCCGCTCCCGATTCGCAGCGCATCGCCTTCTATCGCCTTCTTGACGAGTTCTTCTGAGCGGGACTCTG
GGGTTCGAAATGACCGACCAAGCGACGCCCAACCTGCCATCACGAGATTTCGATTCCACCGCCGCCTTCT
ATGAAAGGTTGGGCTTCGGAATCGTTTTCCGGGACGCCGGCTGGATGATCCTCCAGCGCGGGGATCTCAT
GCTGGAGTTCTTCGCCCACCCTAGGGGGAGGCTAACTGAAACACGGAAGGAGACAATACCGGAAGGAACC
CGCGCTATGACGGCAATAAAAAGACAGAATAAAACGCACGGTGTTGGGTCGTTTGTTCATAAACGCGGGG
TTCGGTCCCAGGGCTGGCACTCTGTCGATACCCCACCGAGACCCCATTGGGGCCAATACGCCCGCGTTTC
TTCCTTTTCCCCACCCCACCCCCCAAGTTCGGGTGAAGGCCCAGGGCTCGCAGCCAACGTCGGGGCGGCA
GGCCCTGCCATAGCCTCAGGTTACTCATATATACTTTAGATTGATTTAAAACTTCATTTTTAATTTAAAA
GGATCTAGGTGAAGATCCTTTTTGATAATCTCATGACCAAAATCCCTTAACGTGAGTTTTCGTTCCACTG
AGCGTCAGACCCCGTAGAAAAGATCAAAGGATCTTC
Features (pLannotate 1.2.2; 18 found; start..end, strand, type, name):
      1..589     +  rep_origin     ori: high-copy-number ColE1/pMB1/pBR322/pUC origin of replication
    764..1067    +  enhancer       CMV enhancer: human cytomegalovirus immediate early enhancer
   1068..1271    +  promoter       CMV promoter: human cytomegalovirus (CMV) immediate early promoter
   1297..1362    +  CDS            MAP2K2 (fragment): MP2K2_CHICK - Also known as MEK2, MKK2, PRKMK2. Experimental evidence at transcript level: Swiss-Prot protein existence level 2. Catalyzes the concomitant phosphorylation of a threonine and a tyrosine residue in a Thr-Glu-Tyr sequence located in MAP kinases. Activates the ERK1 and ERK2 MAP kinases (By similarity). From Gallus gallus (Chicken).
   1378..2094    +  CDS            ECFP: ECFP is a basic (constitutively fluorescent) cyan fluorescent protein published in 1996, derived from Aequorea victoria. It has low acid sensitivity.
   2107..2385    +  CDS            FRB*: T2098L mutant of FKBP-rapamycin binding domain of human FRAP binds synthetic ligands such as AP21967
   2428..2706    +  CDS            FRB*: T2098L mutant of FKBP-rapamycin binding domain of human FRAP binds synthetic ligands such as AP21967
   2749..3027    +  CDS            FRB*: T2098L mutant of FKBP-rapamycin binding domain of human FRAP binds synthetic ligands such as AP21967
   3028..3049    +  misc_feature   MCS (fragment): multiple cloning site
   3061..3145    +  CDS            large T antigen (fragment): large T antigen from SV40 (simian virus 40)
   3168..3289    +  polyA_signal   SV40 poly(A) signal: SV40 polyadenylation signal
   3323..3751    -  rep_origin     f1 ori (sequence partly withheld): f1 bacteriophage origin of replication; arrow indicates direction of (+) strand synthesis
   3778..3882    +  promoter       AmpR promoter: bla
   3884..4241    +  promoter       SV40 promoter: SV40 enhancer and early promoter
   4276..5070    +  CDS            NeoR/KanR: aminoglycoside phosphotransferase from Tn5; aph(3')-II (or nptII); confers resistance to neomycin, kanamycin, and G418 (Geneticin®)
   5091..5243    +  CDS            ble (fragment): BLE_KLEPN - Experimental evidence at protein level: Swiss-Prot protein existence level 1. Binding protein with a strong affinity to the bleomycin family of antibiotics. Binds to CL990; an antimitotic-antibiotic compound. From Klebsiella pneumoniae.
   5302..5349    +  polyA_signal   HSV TK poly(A) signal: herpes simplex virus thymidine kinase polyadenylation signal (Cole and Stacy, 1985)
   5440..5456    -  polyA_signal   bGH poly(A) signal (fragment): bovine growth hormone polyadenylation signal
