[The description below was written by a language model from this plasmid's Addgene catalogue record and pLannotate feature annotations shown in this document.]
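Description:
cyto-CFP-FRBx5 is a mammalian expression plasmid built on the Clontech pECFP-C1 backbone, with a catalogued total size of 6,367 bp. It replicates in bacteria from a high-copy ColE1/pUC-type origin and also carries an f1 origin. A single NeoR/KanR (Tn5 aminoglycoside phosphotransferase) gene is placed behind tandem bacterial (bla) and SV40 early promoters and ends in an HSV TK polyadenylation signal. It therefore gives kanamycin resistance in E. coli and G418 selection in mammalian cells.

The payload is a synthetic fusion protein driven by the CMV immediate-early enhancer/promoter and terminated by the SV40 poly(A) signal. It opens with a short fragment annotated as matching MAP2K2 (MEK2). Given the "cyto" prefix, this is probably a nuclear export sequence that keeps the protein cytosolic, although the record does not say so. ECFP follows as a cyan fluorescent tag, then five tandem copies of the FKBP-rapamycin binding (FRB) domain separated by short linkers. The annotation tool labels these repeats as the T2098L variant (FRB*), which binds synthetic rapamycin analogues.

The plasmid is described as expressing a component of the iPOLYMER system. In that system, multivalent FRB repeats would be crosslinked by a chemical dimerizer to a matching multivalent FKBP partner, forming hydrogel-like or granule-like assemblies inside living cells.

The two sequence records disagree. The 6,367 nt NGS result shows all five FRB copies, whereas the 5,677 nt long-read result shows only three. This could reflect recombination or assembly collapse within the repeat array, and the listed recombination-deficient growth strain fits with repeat instability, but the record does not explain the difference.
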