Addgene plasmid #103776: cyto-CFP-FRBx5
Purpose: expresses iPOLYMER component in mammalian cells
Depositing lab: Takanari Inoue. Depositing organization: Johns Hopkins University and School of Medicine. Publication: Intracellular production of hydrogels and synthetic RNA granules by multivalent molecular interactions. Nakamura H, Lee AA, Afshar AS, Watanabe S, Rho E, Razavi S, Suarez A, Lin YC, Tanigawa M, Huang B, DeRose R, Bobb D, Hong W, Gabelli SB, Goutsias J, Inoue T. Nat Mater. 2017 Nov 6. pii: nmat5006. doi: 10.1038/nmat5006. PubMed 29115293.
Backbone
  Vector backbone: pECFP-C1
  Backbone manufacturer: Clontech
  Backbone size w/o insert (bp): 4700
  Total vector size (bp): 6367
  Vector type: Mammalian Expression
  Selectable markers: Neomycin (select with G418)
Growth in bacteria
  Bacterial resistance: Kanamycin, 50 μg/mL
  Growth temperature: 37°C
  Growth strain: NEB Stable
  Copy number: Unknown
Gene/Insert
  Gene/Insert name: cyto-CFP-FRBx5
  Species: Synthetic
  Promoter: CMV
  Tag / fusion protein: ECFP
  Cloning method: Restriction Enzyme; 5′ cloning site NheI (not destroyed); 3′ cloning site AgeI (not destroyed)
  Sequencing primers: 5′ GGAGGTCTATATAAGCAGAGC
Terms and licenses: Academic/Nonprofit Terms; Industry Terms: Not Available to Industry
How to cite: cyto-CFP-FRBx5 was a gift from Takanari Inoue (Addgene plasmid # 103776 ; http://n2t.net/addgene:103776 ; RRID:Addgene_103776)
